Addgene plasmid #146114: pRSFDuetP-HsPatL1_408-516_D
Purpose: Bacterial Expression of HsPatL1_408-516
Depositing lab: Elisa Izaurralde. Depositing organization: Max Planck Institute for Developmental Biology.
Backbone
  Vector backbone: Unknown
  Vector type: Bacterial Expression
Growth in bacteria
  Bacterial resistance: Kanamycin, 50 μg/mL
  Growth temperature: 37°C
  Growth strain: DH5alpha
  Copy number: Low Copy
Gene/Insert
  Gene/Insert name: HsPatL1_408-516
  Species: H. sapiens (human)
  Entrez Gene: PATL1 (a.k.a. Pat1b, hPat1b)
  Cloning method: Unknown
Terms and licenses: Academic/Nonprofit Terms; Industry Terms: Not Available to Industry
Depositor comments: ORF extracted from NCBI: NM_152716.2 Plasmids from this collection were made available to the research community and donated after the lab closed. Please note that the sequence provided by the depositing laboratory may be theoretical/predicted or based on Sanger sequencing results. There may be discrepancies between sequencing results obtained by Addgene and the depositor sequence. If an Addgene verified sequence is not available, please contact before placing your order to request that our lab fully sequence the plasmid.
How to cite: pRSFDuetP-HsPatL1_408-516_D was a gift from Elisa Izaurralde (Addgene plasmid # 146114 ; http://n2t.net/addgene:146114 ; RRID:Addgene_146114)
