[The description below was written by a language model from this plasmid's Addgene catalogue record and pLannotate feature annotations shown in this document.]
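Description:
pRSFDuetP-HsPatL1_408-516_D is a 4,153 nt bacterial expression plasmid for producing a fragment of human PATL1 (Pat1b), residues 408–516, in E. coli. The catalogue lists the backbone as unknown, but the name and the annotated features fit an RSFDuet-type two-cassette T7 vector. It carries the RSF1030 origin, which is compatible with other common origins and so allows co-maintenance with additional plasmids for co-expression. Selection is by a kanamycin resistance gene (aph(3')-Ia) driven by a bla-type promoter. The record describes the plasmid as low copy.

The PATL1 fragment sits in the first expression cassette, downstream of a T7 promoter (which spans the sequence origin), a lac operator and the T7 gene 10 ribosome binding site. The annotated coding segment begins some distance after the RBS, so there may be vector-encoded N-terminal residues or a tag. None is annotated there, however, and the record does not state one. A second T7 promoter/lac operator unit follows the insert. It appears unoccupied, containing only the vector's S-tag sequence and a short hit annotated as a solubility-tag fragment before the shared T7 terminator. A lacI gene with its own promoter supplies repressor, so transcription is held off until IPTG induction in a host that provides T7 RNA polymerase. The small TcR and extra AmpR promoter fragments are most likely backbone remnants rather than functional elements.

The stated purpose is simply bacterial expression of this PATL1 region, with the ORF derived from the human reference transcript. The depositor notes that the supplied sequence may be theoretical rather than fully verified.
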