Features (pLannotate 1.2.2; 18 found; start..end, strand, type, name):
      3..27      +  protein_bind   lac operator: The lac repressor binds to the lac operator to inhibit transcription in E. coli. This inhibition can be relieved by adding lactose or isopropyl-β-D-thiogalactopyranoside (IPTG). lac repressor encoded by lacI
     42..64      +  RBS            RBS: efficient ribosome binding site from bacteriophage T7 gene 10 (Olins and Rangwala, 1989)
    143..469     +  CDS            PATL1 (fragment): PATL1_HUMAN - Experimental evidence at protein level: Swiss-Prot protein existence level 1. (Microbial infection) In case of infection, required for translation and replication of hepatitis C virus (HCV). From Homo sapiens (Human).
    538..556     +  promoter       T7 promoter: promoter for bacteriophage T7 RNA polymerase
    557..581     +  protein_bind   lac operator: The lac repressor binds to the lac operator to inhibit transcription in E. coli. This inhibition can be relieved by adding lactose or isopropyl-β-D-thiogalactopyranoside (IPTG). lac repressor encoded by lacI
    690..731     +  CDS            S-Tag (fragment): affinity and epitope tag derived from pancreatic ribonuclease A
    761..778     +  CDS            SET1 (fragment): solubility-enhancement tag derived from T7 phage gene 10B
    786..833     +  terminator     T7 terminator: transcription terminator for bacteriophage T7 RNA polymerase
    997..1054    +  promoter       AmpR promoter (fragment): bla
   1063..1878    -  CDS            KanR: aminoglycoside phosphotransferase; aph(3')-Ia; confers resistance to kanamycin in bacteria or G418 (Geneticin®) in eukaryotes
   1879..1970    -  promoter       AmpR promoter: bla
   1986..2735    -  rep_origin     RSF ori: Plasmids containing the RSF 1030 origin of replication can be propagated in E. coli cells that contain additional plasmids with compatible origins.
   2818..2882    -  CDS            TcR (fragment): tetracycline efflux protein; tet; confers resistance to tetracycline
   2897..2918    -  protein_bind   CAP binding site: CAP binding activates transcription in the presence of cAMP. E. coli catabolite activator protein
   2931..4013    -  CDS            lacI: lac repressor; lacI; The lac repressor binds to the lac operator to inhibit transcription in E. coli. This inhibition can be relieved by adding lactose or isopropyl-β-D-thiogalactopyranoside (IPTG).
   4014..4091    -  promoter       lacI promoter: lacI
   4099..4134    -  CDS            TcR (fragment): tetracycline efflux protein; tet; confers resistance to tetracycline
   4137..2       +  promoter       T7 promoter (across the origin): promoter for bacteriophage T7 RNA polymerase
>Addgene plasmid #146114 | pRSFDuetP-HsPatL1_408-516_D | depositor full sequence | sequence record 288559 | Full Sequence
GGGGAATTGTGAGCGGATAACAATTCCCCTGTAGAAATAATTTTGTTTAACTTTAATAAGGAGATATACC
ATGGGCAGCAGCCATCACCATCATCACCACAGCGCGGGTCTGGAAGTTCTGTTCCAGGGGCCCCAGGATC
CGCGGGAAAAGGATTGGGTCTCTAAAATCCAGATGATGCAACTGCAAAGCACTGATCCCTACCTGGATGA
TTTTTATTACCAGAATTACTTTGAAAAACTGGAGAAACTGTCAGCTGCTGAAGAAATACAAGGTGATGGC
CCTAAGAAGGAGCGCACCAAGCTTATCACCCCTCAGGTGGCCAAACTGGAGCACGCCTATAAGCCAGTGC
AATTTGAGGGCTCTTTGGGAAAGCTTACCGTTTCTAGTGTGAATAATCCCCGAAAAATGATTGATGCTGT
TGTGACATCTCGGAGTGAGGATGATGAGACAAAAGAAAAACAAGTTCGATAGGCGGCCGCATAATGCTTA
AGTCGAACAGAAAGTAATCGTATTGTACACGGCCGCATAATCGAAATTAATACGACTCACTATAGGGGAA
TTGTGAGCGGATAACAATTCCCCATCTTAGTATATTAGTTAAGTATAAGAAGGAGATATACATATGGCAG
ATCTCAATTGGATATCGGCCGGCCACGCGATCGCTGACGTCGGTACCCTCGAGTCTGGTAAAGAAACCGC
TGCTGCGAAATTTGAACGCCAGCACATGGACTCGTCTACTAGCGCAGCTTAATTAACCTAGGCTGCTGCC
ACCGCTGAGCAATAACTAGCATAACCCCTTGGGGCCTCTAAACGGGTCTTGAGGGGTTTTTTGCTGAAAC
CTCAGGCATTTGAGAAGCACACGGTCACACTGCTTCCGGTAGTCAATAAACCGGTAAACCAGCAATAGAC
ATAAGCGGCTATTTAACGACCCTGCCCTGAACCGACGACAAGCTGACGACCGGGTCTCCGCAAGTGGCAC
TTTTCGGGGAAATGTGCGCGGAACCCCTATTTGTTTATTTTTCTAAATACATTCAAATATGTATCCGCTC
ATGAATTAATTCTTAGAAAAACTCATCGAGCATCAAATGAAACTGCAATTTATTCATATCAGGATTATCA
ATACCATATTTTTGAAAAAGCCGTTTCTGTAATGAAGGAGAAAACTCACCGAGGCAGTTCCATAGGATGG
CAAGATCCTGGTATCGGTCTGCGATTCCGACTCGTCCAACATCAATACAACCTATTAATTTCCCCTCGTC
AAAAATAAGGTTATCAAGTGAGAAATCACCATGAGTGACGACTGAATCCGGTGAGAATGGCAAAAGTTTA
TGCATTTCTTTCCAGACTTGTTCAACAGGCCAGCCATTACGCTCGTCATCAAAATCACTCGCATCAACCA
AACCGTTATTCATTCGTGATTGCGCCTGAGCGAGACGAAATACGCGGTCGCTGTTAAAAGGACAATTACA
AACAGGAATCGAATGCAACCGGCGCAGGAACACTGCCAGCGCATCAACAATATTTTCACCTGAATCAGGA
TATTCTTCTAATACCTGGAATGCTGTTTTCCCGGGGATCGCAGTGGTGAGTAACCATGCATCATCAGGAG
TACGGATAAAATGCTTGATGGTCGGAAGAGGCATAAATTCCGTCAGCCAGTTTAGTCTGACCATCTCATC
TGTAACATCATTGGCAACGCTACCTTTGCCATGTTTCAGAAACAACTCTGGCGCATCGGGCTTCCCATAC
AATCGATAGATTGTCGCACCTGATTGCCCGACATTATCGCGAGCCCATTTATACCCATATAAATCAGCAT
CCATGTTGGAATTTAATCGCGGCCTAGAGCAAGACGTTTCCCGTTGAATATGGCTCATACTCTTCCTTTT
TCAATATTATTGAAGCATTTATCAGGGTTATTGTCTCATGAGCGGATACATATTTGAATGTATTTAGAAA
AATAAACAAATAGGCATGCAGCGCTCTTCCGCTTCCTCGCTCACTGACTCGCTACGCTCGGTCGTTCGAC
TGCGGCGAGCGGTGTCAGCTCACTCAAAAGCGGTAATACGGTTATCCACAGAATCAGGGGATAAAGCCGG
AAAGAACATGTGAGCAAAAAGCAAAGCACCGGAAGAAGCCAACGCCGCAGGCGTTTTTCCATAGGCTCCG
CCCCCCTGACGAGCATCACAAAAATCGACGCTCAAGCCAGAGGTGGCGAAACCCGACAGGACTATAAAGA
TACCAGGCGTTTCCCCCTGGAAGCTCCCTCGTGCGCTCTCCTGTTCCGACCCTGCCGCTTACCGGATACC
TGTCCGCCTTTCTCCCTTCGGGAAGCGTGGCGCTTTCTCATAGCTCACGCTGTTGGTATCTCAGTTCGGT
GTAGGTCGTTCGCTCCAAGCTGGGCTGTGTGCACGAACCCCCCGTTCAGCCCGACCGCTGCGCCTTATCC
GGTAACTATCGTCTTGAGTCCAACCCGGTAAGACACGACTTATCGCCACTGGCAGCAGCCATTGGTAACT
GATTTAGAGGACTTTGTCTTGAAGTTATGCACCTGTTAAGGCTAAACTGAAAGAACAGATTTTGGTGAGT
GCGGTCCTCCAACCCACTTACCTTGGTTCAAAGAGTTGGTAGCTCAGCGAACCTTGAGAAAACCACCGTT
GGTAGCGGTGGTTTTTCTTTATTTATGAGATGATGAATCAATCGGTCTATCAAGTCAACGAACAGCTATT
CCGTTACTCTAGATTTCAGTGCAATTTATCTCTTCAAATGTAGCACCTGAAGTCAGCCCCATACGATATA
AGTTGTAATTCTCATGTTAGTCATGCCCCGCGCCCACCGGAAGGAGCTGACTGGGTTGAAGGCTCTCAAG
GGCATCGGTCGAGATCCCGGTGCCTAATGAGTGAGCTAACTTACATTAATTGCGTTGCGCTCACTGCCCG
CTTTCCAGTCGGGAAACCTGTCGTGCCAGCTGCATTAATGAATCGGCCAACGCGCGGGGAGAGGCGGTTT
GCGTATTGGGCGCCAGGGTGGTTTTTCTTTTCACCAGTGAGACGGGCAACAGCTGATTGCCCTTCACCGC
CTGGCCCTGAGAGAGTTGCAGCAAGCGGTCCACGCTGGTTTGCCCCAGCAGGCGAAAATCCTGTTTGATG
GTGGTTAACGGCGGGATATAACATGAGCTGTCTTCGGTATCGTCGTATCCCACTACCGAGATGTCCGCAC
CAACGCGCAGCCCGGACTCGGTAATGGCGCGCATTGCGCCCAGCGCCATCTGATCGTTGGCAACCAGCAT
CGCAGTGGGAACGATGCCCTCATTCAGCATTTGCATGGTTTGTTGAAAACCGGACATGGCACTCCAGTCG
CCTTCCCGTTCCGCTATCGGCTGAATTTGATTGCGAGTGAGATATTTATGCCAGCCAGCCAGACGCAGAC
GCGCCGAGACAGAACTTAATGGGCCCGCTAACAGCGCGATTTGCTGGTGACCCAATGCGACCAGATGCTC
CACGCCCAGTCGCGTACCGTCTTCATGGGAGAAAATAATACTGTTGATGGGTGTCTGGTCAGAGACATCA
AGAAATAACGCCGGAACATTAGTGCAGGCAGCTTCCACAGCAATGGCATCCTGGTCATCCAGCGGATAGT
TAATGATCAGCCCACTGACGCGTTGCGCGAGAAGATTGTGCACCGCCGCTTTACAGGCTTCGACGCCGCT
TCGTTCTACCATCGACACCACCACGCTGGCACCCAGTTGATCGGCGCGAGATTTAATCGCCGCGACAATT
TGCGACGGCGCGTGCAGGGCCAGACTGGAGGTGGCAACGCCAATCAGCAACGACTGTTTGCCCGCCAGTT
GTTGTGCCACGCGGTTGGGAATGTAATTCAGCTCCGCCATCGCCGCTTCCACTTTTTCCCGCGTTTTCGC
AGAAACGTGGCTGGCCTGGTTCACCACGCGGGAAACGGTCTGATAAGAGACACCGGCATACTCTGCGACA
TCGTATAACGTTACTGGTTTCACATTCACCACCCTGAATTGACTCTCTTCCGGGCGCTATCATGCCATAC
CGCGAAAGGTTTTGCGCCATTCGATGGTGTCCGGGATCTCGACGCTCTCCCTTATGCGACTCCTGCATTA
GGAAATTAATACGACTCACTATA
